Addgene plasmid #22231: pCMV Flag WT-PTEN
Depositing lab: Hong Wu. Depositing organization: University of California, Los Angeles (UCLA). Publication: Analysis of PTEN complex assembly and identification of heterogeneous nuclear ribonucleoprotein C as a component of the PTEN-associated complex. Mosessian S, Avliyakulov NK, Mulholland DJ, Boontheung P, Loo JA, Wu H. J Biol Chem. 2009 Oct 30;284(44):30159-66. doi: 10.1074/jbc.M109.027995. Epub 2009 Sep 9. PubMed 19740742.
Backbone
  Vector backbone: pCMV-Tag2
  Backbone manufacturer: Stratagene
  Backbone size w/o insert (bp): 4300
  Vector type: Mammalian Expression
  Selectable markers: Neomycin (select with G418)
Growth in bacteria
  Bacterial resistance: Kanamycin, 50 μg/mL
  Growth temperature: 37°C
  Growth strain: DH5alpha
  Copy number: High Copy
Gene/Insert
  Gene/Insert name: PTEN
  Species: H. sapiens (human)
  Insert size (bp): 1209
  Entrez Gene: PTEN (a.k.a. 10q23del, BZS, CWS1, DEC, GLM2, MHAM, MMAC1, PTEN1, PTENbeta, PTENgama, TEP1)
  Tag / fusion protein: Flag (N terminal on backbone)
  Cloning method: Restriction Enzyme; 5′ cloning site BamH1 (not destroyed); 3′ cloning site EcoR1 (not destroyed)
  Sequencing primers: 5′ T3; 3′ T7
Terms and licenses: Academic/Nonprofit Terms; Industry Terms: Not Available to Industry
How to cite: pCMV Flag WT-PTEN was a gift from Hong Wu (Addgene plasmid # 22231 ; http://n2t.net/addgene:22231 ; RRID:Addgene_22231)
