[The description below was written by a language model from this plasmid's Addgene catalogue record and pLannotate feature annotations shown in this document.]
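Description:
pCMV Flag WT-PTEN is a mammalian expression plasmid built on the Stratagene pCMV-Tag2 backbone that carries the wild-type human PTEN coding sequence (1,209 bp) fused to an N-terminal FLAG epitope supplied by the vector. The insert was placed between the BamHI and EcoRI sites of the polylinker, both of which remain intact, and the sequenced plasmid is about 5.5 kb. Transcription in mammalian cells is driven by the human cytomegalovirus immediate-early enhancer and promoter, and the transcript is terminated by an SV40 polyadenylation signal downstream of residual SV40 small t intron and large T antigen fragments. The annotation software labels the tag as a fragment of 3xFLAG, but the short span is consistent with the single FLAG epitope described in the catalogue entry. T3 and T7 phage promoters flank the cloning region, serving as sequencing primer sites and potentially allowing in vitro transcription.

Propagation in E. coli relies on a high-copy ColE1/pUC-type origin, and an f1 origin is also present for single-stranded DNA production. A single NeoR/KanR (Tn5 aminoglycoside phosphotransferase) gene provides both selections. A bacterial bla-type promoter drives it for kanamycin resistance in bacteria, and the SV40 early promoter, paired with an HSV TK polyadenylation signal, drives it for G418 selection of stably transfected mammalian cells. Short ble, lacZα and bGH poly(A) fragments in the feature table appear to be backbone remnants rather than functional elements.

The construct suits transient or stable expression of epitope-tagged PTEN, a tumour-suppressor phosphatase that antagonises PI3K–AKT signalling. The FLAG tag allows detection and immunoprecipitation, in keeping with the associated publication's analysis of PTEN-containing protein complexes.
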