Features (pLannotate 1.2.2; 20 found; start..end, strand, type, name):
     68..371     +  enhancer       CMV enhancer: human cytomegalovirus immediate early enhancer
    372..575     +  promoter       CMV promoter: human cytomegalovirus (CMV) immediate early promoter
    621..639     +  promoter       T3 promoter: promoter for bacteriophage T3 RNA polymerase
    652..675     +  misc_feature   MCS (fragment): pBluescript multiple cloning site
    683..707     +  CDS            3xFLAG (fragment): three tandem FLAG® epitope tags
    722..1930    +  CDS            PTEN: PTEN_HUMAN - Also known as MMAC1, TEP1. Experimental evidence at protein level: Swiss-Prot protein existence level 1. [Isoform alpha]: Functional kinase, like isoform 1 it antagonizes the PI3K-AKT/PKB signaling pathway. Plays a role in mitochondrial energetic metabolism by promoting COX activity and ATP production, via collaboration with isoform 1 in increasing protein levels of PINK1. From Homo sapiens (Human).
   1949..2002    +  misc_feature   MCS (fragment): pBluescript multiple cloning site
   2042..2060    -  promoter       T7 promoter: promoter for bacteriophage T7 RNA polymerase
   2070..2109    +  CDS            lacZα (fragment): LacZα fragment of β-galactosidase; lacZ fragment
   2119..2174    +  intron         small t intron (fragment): SV40 (simian virus 40) small t antigen intron
   2174..2311    +  CDS            large T antigen (fragment): large T antigen from SV40 (simian virus 40)
   2334..2455    +  polyA_signal   SV40 poly(A) signal: SV40 polyadenylation signal
   2489..2917    -  rep_origin     f1 ori (sequence partly withheld): f1 bacteriophage origin of replication; arrow indicates direction of (+) strand synthesis
   2944..3046    +  promoter       AmpR promoter: bla
   3050..3407    +  promoter       SV40 promoter: SV40 enhancer and early promoter
   3442..4236    +  CDS            NeoR/KanR: aminoglycoside phosphotransferase from Tn5; aph(3')-II (or nptII); confers resistance to neomycin, kanamycin, and G418 (Geneticin®)
   4257..4409    +  CDS            ble (fragment): BLE_KLEPN - Experimental evidence at protein level: Swiss-Prot protein existence level 1. Binding protein with a strong affinity to the bleomycin family of antibiotics. Binds to CL990; an antimitotic-antibiotic compound. From Klebsiella pneumoniae.
   4468..4515    +  polyA_signal   HSV TK poly(A) signal: herpes simplex virus thymidine kinase polyadenylation signal (Cole and Stacy, 1985)
   4606..4622    -  polyA_signal   bGH poly(A) signal (fragment): bovine growth hormone polyadenylation signal
   4844..5432    +  rep_origin     ori: high-copy-number ColE1/pMB1/pBR322/pUC origin of replication
>Addgene plasmid #22231 | pCMV Flag WT-PTEN | addgene full sequence | sequence record 238532 | Addgene NGS Result
CATGCATTAGTTATTAATAGTAATCAATTACGGGGTCATTAGTTCATAGCCCATATATGGAGTTCCGCGT
TACATAACTTACGGTAAATGGCCCGCCTGGCTGACCGCCCAACGACCCCCGCCCATTGACGTCAATAATG
ACGTATGTTCCCATAGTAACGCCAATAGGGACTTTCCATTGACGTCAATGGGTGGAGTATTTACGGTAAA
CTGCCCACTTGGCAGTACATCAAGTGTATCATATGCCAAGTACGCCCCCTATTGACGTCAATGACGGTAA
ATGGCCCGCCTGGCATTATGCCCAGTACATGACCTTATGGGACTTTCCTACTTGGCAGTACATCTACGTA
TTAGTCATCGCTATTACCATGGTGATGCGGTTTTGGCAGTACATCAATGGGCGTGGATAGCGGTTTGACT
CACGGGGATTTCCAAGTCTCCACCCCATTGACGTCAATGGGAGTTTGTTTTGGCACCAAAATCAACGGGA
CTTTCCAAAATGTCGTAACAACTCCGCCCCATTGACGCAAATGGGCGGTAGGCGTGTACGGTGGGAGGTC
TATATAAGCAGAGCTGGTTTAGTGAACCGTCAGATCCGCTAGCGATTACGCCAAGCTCGAAATTAACCCT
CACTAAAGGGAACAAAAGCTGGAGCTCCACCGCGGTGGCGGCCGCCACCATGGATTACAAGGATGACGAC
GATAAGAGCCCGGGCGGATCCATGACAGCCATCATCAAAGAGATCGTTAGCAGAAACAAAAGGAGATATC
AAGAGGATGGATTCGACTTAGACTTGACCTATATTTATCCAAACATTATTGCTATGGGATTTCCTGCAGA
AAGACTTGAAGGCGTATACAGGAACAATATTGATGATGTAGTAAGGTTTTTGGATTCAAAGCATAAAAAC
CATTACAAGATATACAATCTTTGTGCTGAAAGACATTATGACACCGCCAAATTTAATTGCAGAGTTGCAC
AATATCCTTTTGAAGACCATAACCCACCACAGCTAGAACTTATCAAACCCTTTTGTGAAGATCTTGACCA
ATGGCTAAGTGAAGATGACAATCATGTTGCAGCAATTCACTGTAAAGCTGGAAAGGGACGAACTGGTGTA
ATGATATGTGCATATTTATTACATCGGGGCAAATTTTTAAAGGCACAAGAGGCCCTAGATTTCTATGGGG
AAGTAAGGACCAGAGACAAAAAGGGAGTAACTATTCCCAGTCAGAGGCGCTATGTGTATTATTATAGCTA
CCTGTTAAAGAATCATCTGGATTATAGACCAGTGGCACTGTTGTTTCACAAGATGATGTTTGAAACTATT
CCAATGTTCAGTGGCGGAACTTGCAATCCTCAGTTTGTGGTCTGCCAGCTAAAGGTGAAGATATATTCCT
CCAATTCAGGACCCACACGACGGGAAGACAAGTTCATGTACTTTGAGTTCCCTCAGCCGTTACCTGTGTG
TGGTGATATCAAAGTAGAGTTCTTCCACAAACAGAACAAGATGCTAAAAAAGGACAAAATGTTTCACTTT
TGGGTAAATACATTCTTCATACCAGGACCAGAGGAAACCTCAGAAAAAGTAGAAAATGGAAGTCTATGTG
ATCAAGAAATCGATAGCATTTGCAGTATAGAGCGTGCAGATAATGACAAGGAATATCTAGTACTTACTTT
AACAAAAAATGATCTTGACAAAGCAAATAAAGACAAAGCCAACCGATACTTTTCTCCAAATTTTAAGGTG
AAGCTGTACTTCACAAAAACAGTAGAGGAGCCGTCAAATCCAGAGGCTAGCAGTTCAACTTCTGTAACAC
CAGATGTTAGTGACAATGAACCTGATCATTATAGATATTCTGACACCACTGACTCTGATCCAGAGAATGA
ACCTTTTGATGAAGATCAGCATACACAAATTACAAAAGTCTGAAAGCTTGGGAAGGGCGAATTCGATATC
AAGCTTATCGATACCGTCGACCTCGAGGGGGGGCCCGGTACCTTAATTAATTAAGGTACCAGGTAAGTGT
ACCCAATTCGCCCTATAGTGAGTCGTATTACAATTCACTCGATCGCCCTTCCCAACAGTTGCGCAGCCTG
AATGGCGAATGGAGATCCAATTTTTAAGTGTATAATGTGTTAAACTACTGATTCTAATTGTTTGTGTATT
TTAGATTCACAGTCCCAAGGCTCATTTCAGGCCCCTCAGTCCTCACAGTCTGTTCATGATCATAATCAGC
CATACCACATTTGTAGAGGTTTTACTTGCTTTAAAAAACCTCCCACACCTCCCCCTGAACCTGAAACATA
AAATGAATGCAATTGTTGTTGTTAACTTGTTTATTGCAGCTTATAATGGTTACAAATAAAGCAATAGCAT
CACAAATTTCACAAATAAAGCATTTTTTTCACTGCATTCTAGTTGTGGTTTGTCCAAACTCATCAATGTA
TCTTAACGCGTAAATTGTAAGCGTTAATATTTTGTTAAAATTCGCGTTAAATTTTTGTTAAATCAGCTCA
TTTTTTAACCAATAGGCCGAAATCGGCAAAATCCCTTATAAATCAAAAGAATAGACCGAGATAGGGT
[37 nt withheld, positions 2588-2624]
AAAGAACGTGGACTCCAACGTCAAAGG
[49 nt withheld, positions 2652-2700]
T
[91 nt withheld, positions 2702-2792]
G
[124 nt withheld, positions 2794-2917]
CAGGTGGCACTTTTCGGGGAAATGTGCGCGGAACCCCTATTTGTTTATTTTTCTAAATACATTCAAATAT
GTATCCGCTCATGAGACAATAACCCTGATAAATGCTTCAATAATATTGAAAAAGGAAGAATCCTGAGGCG
GAAAGAACCAGCTGTGGAATGTGTGTCAGTTAGGGTGTGGAAAGTCCCCAGGCTCCCCAGCAGGCAGAAG
TATGCAAAGCATGCATCTCAATTAGTCAGCAACCAGGTGTGGAAAGTCCCCAGGCTCCCCAGCAGGCAGA
AGTATGCAAAGCATGCATCTCAATTAGTCAGCAACCATAGTCCCGCCCCTAACTCCGCCCATCCCGCCCC
TAACTCCGCCCAGTTCCGCCCATTCTCCGCCCCATGGCTGACTAATTTTTTTTATTTATGCAGAGGCCGA
GGCCGCCTCGGCCTCTGAGCTATTCCAGAAGTAGTGAGGAGGCTTTTTTGGAGGCCTAGGCTTTTGCAAA
GATCGATCAAGAGACAGGATGAGGATCGTTTCGCATGATTGAACAAGATGGATTGCACGCAGGTTCTCCG
GCCGCTTGGGTGGAGAGGCTATTCGGCTATGACTGGGCACAACAGACAATCGGCTGCTCTGATGCCGCCG
TGTTCCGGCTGTCAGCGCAGGGGCGCCCGGTTCTTTTTGTCAAGACCGACCTGTCCGGTGCCCTGAATGA
ACTGCAAGACGAGGCAGCGCGGCTATCGTGGCTGGCCACGACGGGCGTTCCTTGCGCAGCTGTGCTCGAC
GTTGTCACTGAAGCGGGAAGGGACTGGCTGCTATTGGGCGAAGTGCCGGGGCAGGATCTCCTGTCATCTC
ACCTTGCTCCTGCCGAGAAAGTATCCATCATGGCTGATGCAATGCGGCGGCTGCATACGCTTGATCCGGC
TACCTGCCCATTCGACCACCAAGCGAAACATCGCATCGAGCGAGCACGTACTCGGATGGAAGCCGGTCTT
GTCGATCAGGATGATCTGGACGAAGAACATCAGGGGCTCGCGCCAGCCGAACTGTTCGCCAGGCTCAAGG
CGAGCATGCCCGACGGCGAGGATCTCGTCGTGACCCATGGCGATGCCTGCTTGCCGAATATCATGGTGGA
AAATGGCCGCTTTTCTGGATTCATCGACTGTGGCCGGCTGGGTGTGGCGGACCGCTATCAGGACATAGCG
TTGGCTACCCGTGATATTGCTGAAGAACTTGGCGGCGAATGGGCTGACCGCTTCCTCGTGCTTTACGGTA
TCGCCGCTCCCGATTCGCAGCGCATCGCCTTCTATCGCCTTCTTGACGAGTTCTTCTGAGCGGGACTCTG
GGGTTCGAAATGACCGACCAAGCGACGCCCAACCTGCCATCACGAGATTTCGATTCCACCGCCGCCTTCT
ATGAAAGGTTGGGCTTCGGAATCGTTTTCCGGGACGCCGGCTGGATGATCCTCCAGCGCGGGGATCTCAT
GCTGGAGTTCTTCGCCCACCCTAGGGGGAGGCTAACTGAAACACGGAAGGAGACAATACCGGAAGGAACC
CGCGCTATGACGGCAATAAAAAGACAGAATAAAACGCACGGTGTTGGGTCGTTTGTTCATAAACGCGGGG
TTCGGTCCCAGGGCTGGCACTCTGTCGATACCCCACCGAGACCCCATTGGGGCCAATACGCCCGCGTTTC
TTCCTTTTCCCCACCCCACCCCCCAAGTTCGGGTGAAGGCCCAGGGCTCGCAGCCAACGTCGGGGCGGCA
GGCCCTGCCATAGCCTCAGGTTACTCATATATACTTTAGATTGATTTAAAACTTCATTTTTAATTTAAAA
GGATCTAGGTGAAGATCCTTTTTGATAATCTCATGACCAAAATCCCTTAACGTGAGTTTTCGTTCCACTG
AGCGTCAGACCCCGTAGAAAAGATCAAAGGATCTTCTTGAGATCCTTTTTTTCTGCGCGTAATCTGCTGC
TTGCAAACAAAAAAACCACCGCTACCAGCGGTGGTTTGTTTGCCGGATCAAGAGCTACCAACTCTTTTTC
CGAAGGTAACTGGCTTCAGCAGAGCGCAGATACCAAATACTGTTCTTCTAGTGTAGCCGTAGTTAGGCCA
CCACTTCAAGAACTCTGTAGCACCGCCTACATACCTCGCTCTGCTAATCCTGTTACCAGTGGCTGCTGCC
AGTGGCGATAAGTCGTGTCTTACCGGGTTGGACTCAAGACGATAGTTACCGGATAAGGCGCAGCGGTCGG
GCTGAACGGGGGGTTCGTGCACACAGCCCAGCTTGGAGCGAACGACCTACACCGAACTGAGATACCTACA
GCGTGAGCTATGAGAAAGCGCCACGCTTCCCGAAGGGAGAAAGGCGGACAGGTATCCGGTAAGCGGCAGG
GTCGGAACAGGAGAGCGCACGAGGGAGCTTCCAGGGGGAAACGCCTGGTATCTTTATAGTCCTGTCGGGT
TTCGCCACCTCTGACTTGAGCGTCGATTTTTGTGATGCTCGTCAGGGGGGCGGAGCCTATGGAAAAACGC
CAGCAACGCGGCCTTTTTACGGTTCCTGGCCTTTTGCTGGCCTTTTGCTCACATGTTCTTTCCTGCGTTA
TCCCCTGATTCTGTGGATAACCGTATTACCGC
