>Addgene plasmid #22231 | pCMV Flag WT-PTEN | addgene partial sequence | sequence record 28034 | 22231 with T3
CCATGGATTACAAGGATGACGACGATAAGAGCCCGGGCGGATCCATGACAGCCATCATCAAAGAGATCGT
TAGCAGAAACAAAAGGAGATATCAAGAGGATGGATTCGACTTAGACTTGACCTATATTTATCCAAACATT
ATTGCTATGGGATTTCCTGCAGAAAGACTTGAAGGCGTATACAGGAACAATATTGATGATGTAGTAAGGT
TTTTGGATTCAAAGCATAAAAACCATTACAAGATATACAATCTTTGTGCTGAAAGACATTATGACACCGC
CAAATTTAATTGCAGAGTTGCACAATATCCTTTTGAAGACCATAACCCACCACAGCTAGAACTTATCAAA
CCCTTTTGTGAAGATCTTGACCAATGGCTAAGTGAAGATGACAATCATGTTGCAGCAATTCACTGTAAAG
CTGGAAAGGGACGAACTGGTGTAATGATATGTGCATATTTATTACATCGGGGCAAATTTTTAAAGGCACA
AGAGGCCCTAGATTTCTATGGGGAAGTAAGGACCAGAGACAAAAAGGGAGTAACTATTCCCAGTCAGAGG
CGCTATGTGTATTATTATAGCTACCTGTTAAAGAATCATCTGGATTATAGACCAGTGGCACTGTTGTTTC
ACAAGATGATGTTTGAAACTATTCCAATGTTCAGTGGCGGAACTTGCAATCCTCAGTTTGTGGTCTGCCA
GCTAAAGGTGAAGATATATTCCTCC
