>Addgene plasmid #22231 | pCMV Flag WT-PTEN | addgene partial sequence | sequence record 82933 | T7 5'-TAATACGACTCACTATAGGG-3'
TTATTATTAAGGTACCGGGCCCCCCCTCGAGGTCGACGGTATCGATAAGCTTGATATCGAATTCGCCCTT
CCCAAGCTTTCAGACTTTTGTAATTTGTGTATGCTGATCTTCATCAAAAGGTTCATTCTCTGGATCAGAG
TCAGTGGTGTCAGAATATCTATAATGATCAGGTTCATTGTCACTAACATCTGGTGTTACAGAAGTTGAAC
TGCTAGCCTCTGGATTTGACGGCTCCTCTACTGTTTTTGTGAAGTACAGCTTCACCTTAAAATTTGGAGA
AAAGTATCGGTTGGCTTTGTCTTTATTTGCTTTGTCAAGATCATTTTTTGTTAAAGTAAGTACTAGATAT
TCCTTGTCATTATCTGCACGCTCTATACTGCAAATGCTATCGATTTCTTGATCACATAGACTTCCATTTT
CTACTTTTTCTGAGGTTTCCTCTGGTCCTGGTATGAAGAATGTATTTACCCAAAAGTGAAACATTTTGTC
CTTTTTTAGCATCTTGTTCTGTTTGTGGAAGAACTCTACTTTGATATCACCACACACAGGTAACGGCTGA
GGGAACTCAAAGTACATGAACTTGTCTTCCCGTCGTGTGGGTCCTGAATTGGAGGAATATATCTTCACCT
TTAGCTGGCAGACCACAAACTGAGGATTGCAAGTTCCGCCACTGAACATTGGAATAGTTTCAAACATCAT
CTTGTGAAACAACAGTGCCACTGGTCTATAATCCAGATGATTCTTTAACAGGTAGCTATAATAATACACA
TAGCGCCTCTGACTGGGAATAGTTACTCCCTTTTTGTCTCTGGTCCTTACTTCCCCATAGAAATCTAGGG
CCTCTTGTGCCTTTAAAAATTTGCCCCGATGTAATAAATATGCACATATCATTACACCAGTTCGTCCCTT
TCCAGC
